>Addgene plasmid #64986 | pASKt15C+SrtA7 | depositor full sequence | sequence record 109956 | pASKt15C+SrtA7 sequence 3772 bps
CCATCGAATGGCCAGATGATTAATTCCTAATTTTTGTTGACACTCTATCATTGATAGAGTTATTTTACCA
CTCCCTATCAGTGATAGAGAAAAGTGAAATGAATAGTTCGACAAAAATCTAGAAATAATTTTGTTTAACT
TTAAGAAGGAGATATACCATGGGCCACCATCATCATCATCATTCTTCTGGTCTGGTGCCACGCGGTTCTG
GTATGAAAGAAACCGCTGCTGCTAAATTCGAACGCCAGCACATGGACAGCCCAGATCTGGGTACCCAAGC
TAAACCTCAAATTCCGAAAGATAAATCGAAAGTGGCAGGCTATATTGAAATTCCAGATGCTGATATTAAA
GAACCAGTATATCCAGGACCAGCAACACGGGAACAATTAAATAGAGGTGTAAGCTTTGCAAAGGAAAATG
CCTCACTAGATGATCAAAATATTTCAATTGCAGGACACACTTTCATTGACCGTCCGAACTATCAATTTAC
AAATCTTAAAGCAGCCAAAAAAGGTAGTATGGTGTACTTTAAAGTTGGTAATGAAACACGTAAGTATAAA
ATGACAAGTATAAGAAACGTTAAGCCTACAGCCGTAGAAGTTCTAGATGAACAAAAAGGTAAAGATAAAC
AATTAACATTAATTACTTGTGATGATTACAATGAAGAGACAGGCGTTTGGGAAACCCGTAAAATCTTTGT
AGCTACAGAAGTCAAATAAGTTTAAACGACCTGTGAAGTGAAAAATGGCGCACATTGTGCGACATTTTTT
TTGTCTGCCGTTTACCGCTACTGCGTCACGGATCTCC
[124 nt withheld, positions 808-931]
C
[91 nt withheld, positions 933-1023]
A
[49 nt withheld, positions 1025-1073]
CCTTTGACGTTGGAGTCCACGTTCTTT
[37 nt withheld, positions 1101-1137]
ACCCTATCTCGGTCTATTCTTTTGATTTATAAGGGATTTTGCCGATTTCGGCCTATTGGTTAAAAAATGA
GCTGATTTAACAAAAATTTAACGCGAATTTTAACAAAATTTGGCGAAAATGAGACGTTGATCGGCACGTA
AGAGGTTCCAACTTTCACCATAATGAAATAAGATCACTACCGGGCGTATTTTTTGAGTTATCGAGATTTT
CAGGAGCTAAGGAAGCTAAAATGGAGAAAAAAATCACTGGATATACCACCGTTGATATATCCCAATGGCA
TCGTAAAGAACATTTTGAGGCATTTCAGTCAGTTGCTCAATGTACCTATAACCAGACCGTTCAGCTGGAT
ATTACGGCCTTTTTAAAGACCGTAAAGAAAAATAAGCACAAGTTTTATCCGGCCTTTATTCACATTCTTG
CCCGCCTGATGAATGCTCATCCGGAATTTCGTATGGCAATGAAAGACGGTGAGCTGGTGATATGGGATAG
TGTTCACCCTTGTTACACCGTTTTCCATGAGCAAACTGAAACGTTTTCATCGCTCTGGAGTGAATACCAC
GACGATTTCCGGCAGTTTCTACACATATATTCGCAAGATGTGGCGTGTTACGGTGAAAACCTGGCCTATT
TCCCTAAAGGGTTTATTGAGAATATGTTTTTCGTCTCAGCCAATCCCTGGGTGAGTTTCACCAGTTTTGA
TTTAAACGTGGCCAATATGGACAACTTCTTCGCCCCCGTTTTCACTATGGGCAAATATTATACGCAAGGC
GACAAGGTGCTGATGCCGCTGGCGATTCAGGTTCATCATGCCGTCTGTGATGGCTTCCATGTCGGCAGAA
TGCTTAATGAATTACAACAGTACTGCGATGAGTGGCAGGGCGGGGCGTAATAGGAATTAATGATGTCTCG
TTTAGATAAAAGTAAAGTGATTAACAGCGCATTAGAGCTGCTTAATGAGGTCGGAATCGAAGGTTTAACA
ACCCGTAAACTCGCCCAGAAGCTAGGTGTAGAGCAGCCTACATTGTATTGGCATGTAAAAAATAAGCGGG
CTTTGCTCGACGCCTTAGCCATTGAGATGTTAGATAGGCACCATACTCACTTTTGCCCTTTAGAAGGGGA
AAGCTGGCAAGATTTTTTACGTAATAACGCTAAAAGTTTTAGATGTGCTTTACTAAGTCATCGCGATGGA
GCAAAAGTACATTTAGGTACACGGCCTACAGAAAAACAGTATGAAACTCTCGAAAATCAATTAGCCTTTT
TATGCCAACAAGGTTTTTCACTAGAGAATGCATTATATGCACTCAGCGCAGTGGGGCATTTTACTTTAGG
TTGCGTATTGGAAGATCAAGAGCATCAAGTCGCTAAAGAAGAAAGGGAAACACCTACTACTGATAGTATG
CCGCCATTATTACGACAAGCTATCGAATTATTTGATCACCAAGGTGCAGAGCCAGCCTTCTTATTCGGCC
TTGAATTGATCATATGCGGATTAGAAAAACAACTTAAATGTGAAAGTGGGTCTTAAAAGCAGCATAACCT
TTTTCCGTGATGGTAACTTCACTAGTTTAAAAGGATCTAGGTGAAGATCCTTTTTGATAATCTCATGACC
AAAATCCCTTAACGTGAGTTTTCGTTCCACTGAGCGTCAGACCCCGTAGAAAAGCGCTAGCGGAGTGTAT
ACTGGCTTACTATGTTGGCACTGATGAGGGTGTCAGTGAAGTGCTTCATGTGGCAGGAGAAAAAAGGCTG
CACCGGTGCGTCAGCAGAATATGTGATACAGGATATATTCCGCTTCCTCGCTCACTGACTCGCTACGCTC
GGTCGTTCGACTGCGGCGAGCGGAAATGGCTTACGAACGGGGCGGAGATTTCCTGGAAGATGCCAGGAAG
ATACTTAACAGGGAAGTGAGAGGGCCGCGGCAAAGCCGTTTTTCCATAGGCTCCGCCCCCCTGACAAGCA
TCACGAAATCTGACGCTCAAATCAGTGGTGGCGAAACCCGACAGGACTATAAAGATACCAGGCGTTTCCC
CCTGGCGGCTCCCTCGTGCGCTCTCCTGTTCCTGCCTTTCGGTTTACCGGTGTCATTCCGCTGTTATGGC
CGCGTTTGTCTCATTCCACGCCTGACACTCAGTTCCGGGTAGGCAGTTCGCTCCAAGCTGGACTGTATGC
ACGAACCCCCCGTTCAGTCCGACCGCTGCGCCTTATCCGGTAACTATCGTCTTGAGTCCAACCCGGAAAG
ACATGCAAAAGCACCACTGGCAGCAGCCACTGGTAATTGATTTAGAGGAGTTAGTCTTGAAGTCATGCGC
CGGTTAAGGCTAAACTGAAAGGACAAGTTTTGGTGACTGCGCTCCTCCAAGCCAGTTACCTCGGTTCAAA
GAGTTGGTAGCTCAGAGAACCTTCGAAAAACCGCCCTGCAAGGCGGTTTTTTCGTTTTCAGAGCAAGAGA
TTACGCGCAGACCAAAACGATCTCAAGAAGATCATCTTATTAATCAGATAAAATATTTCTAGATTTCAGT
GCAATTTATCTCTTCAAATGTAGCACCTGAAGTCAGCCCCATACGATATAAGTTGTAATTCTGCCTTTTT
ACGGTTCCTGGCCTTTTGCTGGCCTTTTGCTCACATGACCCGACA
Features (pLannotate 1.2.2; 11 found; start..end, strand, type, name):
     36..91      +  promoter       tetR/tetA promoters: tetR; overlapping promoters for bacterial tetR and tetA
    130..152     +  RBS            RBS: efficient ribosome binding site from bacteriophage T7 gene 10 (Olins and Rangwala, 1989)
    216..260     +  CDS            S-Tag: affinity and epitope tag derived from pancreatic ribonuclease A
    258..716     +  CDS            srtA (fragment): SRTA_STAA8 - Experimental evidence at protein level: Swiss-Prot protein existence level 1. Transpeptidase that anchors surface proteins to the cell wall (PubMed:10427003, PubMed:10446208, PubMed:10535938, PubMed:11714722, PubMed:14769030, PubMed:15247224). Recognizes and modifies its substrate by proteolytic cleavage of a C-terminal sorting signal. Following cleavage, a covalent intermediate is formed via a thioester bond between the sortase and its substrate, which is then transferred and covalently attached to the cell wall (PubMed:10446208, PubMed:10535938, PubMed:11714722, PubMed:14769030,
    808..1236    +  rep_origin     f1 ori (sequence partly withheld): f1 bacteriophage origin of replication; arrow indicates direction of (+) strand synthesis
   1265..1367    +  promoter       cat promoter: promoter of the E. coli cat gene encoding chloramphenicol acetyltransferase
   1368..2024    +  CDS            cat: CAT_ECOLX - Experimental evidence at protein level: Swiss-Prot protein existence level 1. This enzyme is an effector of chloramphenicol resistance in bacteria. From Escherichia coli. This protein is used as a marker in many commonly used cloning vectors, such as pACYC184.
   2037..2663    +  CDS            TetR: tetracycline repressor TetR; tetR; TetR binds to the tetracycline operator tetO to inhibit transcription. This inhibition can be relieved by adding tetracycline or doxycycline.
   2800..2826    +  misc_feature   bom (fragment): basis of mobility region from pBR322
   2925..2980    -  rep_origin     RSF ori (fragment): Plasmids containing the RSF 1030 origin of replication can be propagated in E. coli cells that contain additional plasmids with compatible origins.
   3068..3613    -  rep_origin     p15A ori: Plasmids containing the medium-copy-number p15A origin of replication can be propagated in E. coli cells that contain a second plasmid with the ColE1 origin.
