[The description below was written by a language model from this plasmid's Addgene catalogue record and pLannotate feature annotations shown in this document.]
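Description:
pASKt15C+SrtA7 is a 3,772 bp bacterial expression plasmid for producing an engineered Staphylococcus aureus sortase A in E. coli. It is built on the pASK-IBA3 plus backbone, modified in two ways: the ampicillin-resistance gene was exchanged for a chloramphenicol acetyltransferase (cat) gene with its own promoter, and the original pBR322-type replicon was replaced by the medium-copy p15A origin. Selection is therefore with chloramphenicol, and the p15A replicon allows the plasmid to coexist with a second ColE1-type plasmid in the same cell. An f1 phage origin is also annotated. Short bom and RSF-origin fragments appear near the p15A region and are probably partial matches rather than functional elements.

Expression is driven by the tetracycline promoter/operator, followed by a phage T7 gene 10 ribosome binding site. The plasmid carries its own TetR repressor gene downstream of cat, so transcription stays off until a tetracycline-class inducer releases TetR from the operator. The open reading frame, cloned between NcoI and PmeI, encodes an N-terminal His6 tag and S tag fused to sortase A lacking residues 1–59, the N-terminal membrane-anchoring region. The feature table annotates the S tag but not the His6 tag, which is known only from the catalogue fields. The enzyme carries seven substitutions: P94R, E105K, E108A, D160N, D165A, K190E and K196T.

Sortase A is a transpeptidase that cleaves a C-terminal sorting signal and joins the substrate to a new partner through a thioester intermediate, a reaction widely used for site-specific protein ligation. The associated publication title describes this variant as a calcium-independent sortase with selective ligation activity in the E. coli cytoplasm. This suggests use for intracellular sortase-mediated ligation with co-expressed substrates, as well as for purifying the tagged enzyme.
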