Addgene plasmid #64986: pASKt15C+SrtA7
Purpose: Expresses the P94R/E105K/E108A/D160N/D165A/K190E/K196T mutant of Staphylococcus aureus sortase A in E. coli
Depositing lab: Teruyuki Nagamune. Depositing organization: The University of Tokyo. Publication: Ca -independent sortase-A exhibits high selective protein ligation activity in the cytoplasm of E. coli. Hirakawa H, Ishikawa S, Nagamune T. Biotechnol J. 2015 Apr 10. doi: 10.1002/biot.201500012. PubMed 25864513.
Backbone
  Vector backbone: pASK-IBA3 plus
  Backbone manufacturer: IBA
  Backbone size w/o insert (bp): 3211
  Total vector size (bp): 3772
  Modifications to backbone: The ampicillin-resistance gene is replaced with a chloramphenicol-resistance gene. The pBR322 replicon is replaced with a p15A replicon.
  Vector type: Bacterial Expression
Growth in bacteria
  Bacterial resistance: Chloramphenicol, 25 μg/mL
  Growth temperature: 37°C
  Growth strain: DH5alpha
  Copy number: Unknown
Gene/Insert
  Gene/Insert name: sortase A (alt name: SrtA)
  Species: Staphylococcus aureus ATCC 10832
  Insert size (bp): 566
  Mutation: deleted amino acids 1-59, P94R, E105K, E108A, D160N, D165A, K190E, K196T
  Promoter: tetracycline promoter/operator
  Tag / fusion protein: His6 tag (N terminal on insert); S tag (N terminal on insert)
  Cloning method: Restriction Enzyme; 5′ cloning site NcoI (not destroyed); 3′ cloning site PmeI (not destroyed)
  Sequencing primers: 5′ GAGTTATTTTACCACTCCCT; 3′ CGCAGTAGCGGTAAACG
Resource information
  A portion of this plasmid was derived from a plasmid made by: S. aureus sortase A is originally cloned from a genomic DNA of S. aureus (ATCC 10832D) in our lab.
Terms and licenses: Academic/Nonprofit Terms; Industry Terms: Not Available to Industry
How to cite: pASKt15C+SrtA7 was a gift from Teruyuki Nagamune (Addgene plasmid # 64986 ; http://n2t.net/addgene:64986 ; RRID:Addgene_64986)
