>Addgene plasmid #64986 | pASKt15C+SrtA7 | depositor partial sequence | sequence record 109957 | SrtA
ATGGGCCACCATCATCATCATCATTCTTCTGGTCTGGTGCCACGCGGTTCTGGTATGAAAGAAACCGCTG
CTGCTAAATTCGAACGCCAGCACATGGACAGCCCAGATCTGGGTACCCAAGCTAAACCTCAAATTCCGAA
AGATAAATCGAAAGTGGCAGGCTATATTGAAATTCCAGATGCTGATATTAAAGAACCAGTATATCCAGGA
CCAGCAACACGGGAACAATTAAATAGAGGTGTAAGCTTTGCAAAGGAAAATGCCTCACTAGATGATCAAA
ATATTTCAATTGCAGGACACACTTTCATTGACCGTCCGAACTATCAATTTACAAATCTTAAAGCAGCCAA
AAAAGGTAGTATGGTGTACTTTAAAGTTGGTAATGAAACACGTAAGTATAAAATGACAAGTATAAGAAAC
GTTAAGCCTACAGCCGTAGAAGTTCTAGATGAACAAAAAGGTAAAGATAAACAATTAACATTAATTACTT
GTGATGATTACAATGAAGAGACAGGCGTTTGGGAAACCCGTAAAATCTTTGTAGCTACAGAAGTCAAA
