>Addgene plasmid #64986 | pASKt15C+SrtA7 | addgene partial sequence | sequence record 115251 | pASK-IBA-F 5'-GAGTTATTTTACCACTCCCT-3'
ATAGTTCGACAAAAATCTAGAAATAATTTTGTTTAACTTTAAGAAGGAGATATACCATGGGCCACCATCA
TCATCATCATTCTTCTGGTCTGGTGCCACGCGGTTCTGGTATGAAAGAAACCGCTGCTGCTAAATTCGAA
CGCCAGCACATGGACAGCCCAGATCTGGGTACCCAAGCTAAACCTCAAATTCCGAAAGATAAATCGAAAG
TGGCAGGCTATATTGAAATTCCAGATGCTGATATTAAAGAACCAGTATATCCAGGACCAGCAACACGGGA
ACAATTAAATAGAGGTGTAAGCTTTGCAAAGGAAAATGCCTCACTAGATGATCAAAATATTTCAATTGCA
GGACACACTTTCATTGACCGTCCGAACTATCAATTTACAAATCTTAAAGCAGCCAAAAAAGGTAGTATGG
TGTACTTTAAAGTTGGTAATGAAACACGTAAGTATAAAATGACAAGTATAAGAAACGTTAAGCCTACAGC
CGTAGAAGTTCTAGATGAACAAAAAGGTAAAGATAAACAATTAACATTAATTACTTGTGATGATTACAAT
GAAGAGACAGGCGTTTGGGAAACCCGTAAAATCTTTGTAGCTACAGAAGTCAAATAAGTTTAAACGACCT
GTGAAGTGAAAAATGGCGCACATTGTGCGACATTTTTTTTGTCTGCCGTTTACCGCTACTGCGTCACGGA
TCTCC
[124 nt withheld, positions 706-829]
C
[86 nt withheld, positions 831-916]
