>Addgene plasmid #64986 | pASKt15C+SrtA7 | addgene partial sequence | sequence record 115263 | pK03-R 5'-TTAATGCGCCGCTACAGGGCG-3'
AAAAAAATGTCGCACAATGTGCGCCATTTTTCACTTCACAGGTCGTTTAAACTTATTTGACTTCTGTAGC
TACAAAGATTTTACGGGTTTCCCAAACGCCTGTCTCTTCATTGTAATCATCACAAGTAATTAATGTTAAT
TGTTTATCTTTACCTTTTTGTTCATCTAGAACTTCTACGGCTGTAGGCTTAACGTTTCTTATACTTGTCA
TTTTATACTTACGTGTTTCATTACCAACTTTAAAGTACACCATACTACCTTTTTTGGCTGCTTTAAGATT
TGTAAATTGATAGTTCGGACGGTCAATGAAAGTGTGTCCTGCAATTGAAATATTTTGATCATCTAGTGAG
GCATTTTCCTTTGCAAAGCTTACACCTCTATTTAATTGTTCCCGTGTTGCTGGTCCTGGATATACTGGTT
CTTTAATATCAGCATCTGGAATTTCAATATAGCCTGCCACTTTCGATTTATCTTTCGGAATTTGAGGTTT
AGCTTGGGTACCCAGATCTGGGCTGTCCATGTGCTGGCGTTCGAATTTAGCAGCAGCGGTTTCTTTCATA
CCAGAACCGCGTGGCACCAGACCAGAAGAATGATGATGATGATGGTGGCCCATGGTATATCTCCTTCTTA
AAGTTAAACAAAATTATTT
